Addgene plasmid #159814: pMDJ22 - pEXP[Psmu-2 | Cre Recombinase (PATCs) | gpd-2 tagRFP-T smu-1 UTR]
Purpose: Optimized enzyme for genome editing in C. elegans
Depositing lab: Christian Froekjaer-Jensen. Depositing organization: King Abdullah University of Science and Technology (KAUST). Publication: Engineering rules that minimize germline silencing of transgenes in simple extrachromosomal arrays in C. elegans. Aljohani MD, El Mouridi S, Priyadarshini M, Vargas-Velazquez AM, Frokjaer-Jensen C. Nat Commun. 2020 Dec 9;11(1):6300. doi: 10.1038/s41467-020-19898-0. PubMed 33298957.
Backbone
  Vector backbone: pDEST R4-R3
  Vector type: Worm Expression
Growth in bacteria
  Bacterial resistance: Ampicillin, 100 μg/mL
  Growth temperature: 37°C
  Growth strain: DH5alpha
  Copy number: High Copy
Gene/Insert
  Gene/Insert name: pEXP[Psmu-2 | Cre Recombinase (PATCs) | gpd-2 tagRFP-T smu-1 UTR]
  Species: C. elegans (nematode)
  Mutation: Not applicable
  Cloning method: Gateway Cloning
Terms and licenses: Academic/Nonprofit Terms; Industry Terms: Not Available to Industry
Depositor comments: See www.wormbuilder.org for more information.
How to cite: pMDJ22 - pEXP[Psmu-2 | Cre Recombinase (PATCs) | gpd-2 tagRFP-T smu-1 UTR] was a gift from Christian Froekjaer-Jensen (Addgene plasmid # 159814 ; http://n2t.net/addgene:159814 ; RRID:Addgene_159814)
