[The description below was written by a language model from this plasmid's Addgene catalogue record, the feature table of its GenBank file and pLannotate feature annotations shown in this document.]
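Description:
pMDJ22 is a 10,042 bp C. elegans expression plasmid assembled by three-fragment Gateway cloning into the pDEST R4-R3 backbone. The attB4, attB1, attB2 and attB3 sites mark the junctions between the promoter, coding and 3' slots. It is propagated in E. coli as a high-copy plasmid from a ColE1/pUC-type origin and selected with ampicillin through the bla (AmpR) gene and its promoter. M13 forward and reverse primer sites flank the assembled cassette.

The payload is a bicistronic, operon-style transcription unit driven by the smu-2 promoter. The first cistron encodes Cre recombinase, the phage P1 enzyme that recombines loxP sites. The feature labels describe it as a "smu-1" version with no nuclear localisation signal. It is split into five exons, and the name indicates that the coding region carries PATCs (periodic An/Tn clusters), which are non-coding sequence motifs associated with resistance to germline silencing in worms. These presumably lie in the large introns, though the introns themselves are not annotated. Downstream, the gpd-2 operon intergenic region with an annotated trans-splice site allows a second, separately translated cistron, a myristoylated tagRFP-T that is also interrupted by introns. The automated annotation matches this reporter to a related Entacmaea-derived red fluorescent protein. The unit ends in the smu-1 3'UTR.

The membrane-targeted red reporter should mark cells expressing the operon, and therefore Cre. The record describes the plasmid as an optimized enzyme source for genome editing in C. elegans, developed in work on minimising germline silencing of transgenes carried on simple extrachromosomal arrays. The depositors' notes say that removing the bacterial backbone is likely to improve germline expression and editing efficiency.
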