LOCUS       pMDJ22 10042 bp DNA circular 14-DEC-2020
DEFINITION  .
ACCESSION
VERSION
SOURCE      .
  ORGANISM  .
COMMENT     Synthetic Genome Biology lab @ KAUST www.wormbuilder.org
COMMENT     Aljohani et al. 2020
COMMENT     Note: Removing backbone by PCR amplification or by digest is likely
            to improve germline expression and editing efficiency. Numbers in
            manuscript were generated with no amplification or linearization.
COMMENT
COMMENT     ApEinfo:methylated:1
FEATURES             Location/Qualifiers
     misc_feature    8208..8236
                     /locus_tag="AmpR promoter"
                     /label="AmpR promoter"
                     /ApEinfo_label="AmpR promoter"
                     /ApEinfo_fwdcolor="cyan"
                     /ApEinfo_revcolor="green"
                     /ApEinfo_graphicformat="arrow_data {{0 1 2 0 0 -1} {} 0}
                     width 5 offset 0"
     CDS             2713..2976
                     /locus_tag="Cre(smu-1, no NLS)"
                     /label="Cre(smu-1, no NLS)"
                     /ApEinfo_label="Cre(smu-1, no NLS)"
                     /ApEinfo_fwdcolor="#0080ff"
                     /ApEinfo_revcolor="#0080ff"
                     /ApEinfo_graphicformat="arrow_data {{0 1 2 0 0 -1} {} 0}
                     width 5 offset 0"
     CDS             8278..9138
                     /locus_tag="ampR"
                     /label="ampR"
                     /ApEinfo_label="ampR"
                     /ApEinfo_fwdcolor="#ff6633"
                     /ApEinfo_revcolor="#ff6633"
                     /ApEinfo_graphicformat="arrow_data {{0 1 2 0 0 -1} {} 0}
                     width 5 offset 0"
     CDS             4093..4392
                     /locus_tag="Cre(smu-1, no NLS)(1)"
                     /label="Cre(smu-1, no NLS)(1)"
                     /ApEinfo_label="Cre(smu-1, no NLS)"
                     /ApEinfo_fwdcolor="#0080ff"
                     /ApEinfo_revcolor="#0080ff"
                     /ApEinfo_graphicformat="arrow_data {{0 1 2 0 0 -1} {} 0}
                     width 5 offset 0"
     primer_bind     complement(7683..7700)
                     /locus_tag="M13-fwd"
                     /label="M13-fwd"
                     /ApEinfo_label="M13-fwd"
                     /ApEinfo_fwdcolor="cyan"
                     /ApEinfo_revcolor="green"
                     /ApEinfo_graphicformat="arrow_data {{0 1 2 0 0 -1} {} 0}
                     width 5 offset 0"
     3'UTR           4422..4666
                     /locus_tag="gpd-2 operon intergenic"
                     /label="gpd-2 operon intergenic"
                     /ApEinfo_label="gpd-2 operon intergenic"
                     /ApEinfo_fwdcolor="#f76ca1"
                     /ApEinfo_revcolor="#f76ca1"
                     /ApEinfo_graphicformat="arrow_data {{0 1 2 0 0 -1} {} 0}
                     width 5 offset 0"
     primer_bind     1..21
                     /locus_tag="M13-rev"
                     /label="M13-rev"
                     /ApEinfo_label="M13-rev"
                     /ApEinfo_fwdcolor="cyan"
                     /ApEinfo_revcolor="green"
                     /ApEinfo_graphicformat="arrow_data {{0 1 2 0 0 -1} {} 0}
                     width 5 offset 0"
     sig_peptide     4639..4646
                     /locus_tag="trans splice"
                     /label="trans splice"
                     /ApEinfo_label="trans splice"
                     /ApEinfo_fwdcolor="#ff0000"
                     /ApEinfo_revcolor="#ff0000"
                     /ApEinfo_graphicformat="arrow_data {{0 1 2 0 0 -1} {} 0}
                     width 5 offset 0"
     rep_origin      9233..9915
                     /locus_tag="ColE1 origin"
                     /label="ColE1 origin"
                     /ApEinfo_label="ColE1 origin"
                     /ApEinfo_fwdcolor="gray50"
                     /ApEinfo_revcolor="gray50"
                     /ApEinfo_graphicformat="arrow_data {{0 1 2 0 0 -1} {} 0}
                     width 5 offset 0"
     3'UTR           6667..7654
                     /locus_tag="smu-1 3'UTR"
                     /label="smu-1 3'UTR"
                     /ApEinfo_label="smu-1 3'UTR"
                     /ApEinfo_fwdcolor="#f76ca1"
                     /ApEinfo_revcolor="#f76ca1"
                     /ApEinfo_graphicformat="arrow_data {{0 1 2 0 0 -1} {} 0}
                     width 5 offset 0"
     promoter        58..2121
                     /locus_tag="Psmu-2"
                     /label="Psmu-2"
                     /ApEinfo_label="Psmu-2"
                     /ApEinfo_fwdcolor="#ff8000"
                     /ApEinfo_revcolor="#ff8000"
                     /ApEinfo_graphicformat="arrow_data {{0 1 2 0 0 -1} {} 0}
                     width 5 offset 0"
     CDS             3299..3561
                     /locus_tag="Cre(smu-1, no NLS)(2)"
                     /label="Cre(smu-1, no NLS)(2)"
                     /ApEinfo_label="Cre(smu-1, no NLS)"
                     /ApEinfo_fwdcolor="#0080ff"
                     /ApEinfo_revcolor="#0080ff"
                     /ApEinfo_graphicformat="arrow_data {{0 1 2 0 0 -1} {} 0}
                     width 5 offset 0"
     CDS             2278..2407
                     /locus_tag="Cre(smu-1, no NLS)(3)"
                     /label="Cre(smu-1, no NLS)(3)"
                     /ApEinfo_label="Cre(smu-1, no NLS)"
                     /ApEinfo_fwdcolor="#0080ff"
                     /ApEinfo_revcolor="#0080ff"
                     /ApEinfo_graphicformat="arrow_data {{0 1 2 0 0 -1} {} 0}
                     width 5 offset 0"
     CDS             2150..2224
                     /locus_tag="Cre(smu-1, no NLS)(4)"
                     /label="Cre(smu-1, no NLS)(4)"
                     /ApEinfo_label="Cre(smu-1, no NLS)"
                     /ApEinfo_fwdcolor="#0080ff"
                     /ApEinfo_revcolor="#0080ff"
                     /ApEinfo_graphicformat="arrow_data {{0 1 2 0 0 -1} {} 0}
                     width 5 offset 0"
     CDS             join(4667..4735,4780..5002,5308..5444,5767..5961,6493..6666
                     )
                     /locus_tag="tagRFP-T (myristylated)"
                     /label="tagRFP-T (myristylated)"
                     /ApEinfo_label="tagRFP-T (myristylated)"
                     /ApEinfo_fwdcolor="#cc3333"
                     /ApEinfo_revcolor="#cc3333"
                     /ApEinfo_graphicformat="arrow_data {{0 1 2 0 0 -1} {} 0}
                     width 5 offset 0"
ORIGIN
        1 caggaaacag ctatgaccat gattacgcca agctatcaac tttgtataga aaagttgtgc
       61 accaatttga gtttccatgg ggaatcaagc ggataccgat tgagttgaag aaccctaaat
      121 aaaattttat atattttacc ttccaacttc gaaaaaatca ctcaccattt tagcatgttt
      181 ccctcaaaaa ccgtggcaaa ttgctcttgg aaaataatag acacatcagt tggtcgagca
      241 ttttttggag gaattttaaa actgtgatga tggttgaagg tgactatatt gtctgcgagt
      301 tgatactctg gaatattgat ttttttgaag atttcatagt cttcttggat ttcaaaaatt
      361 gaaatatttc agctgtatta aaagagaata aataaaatga tattgcctag gggtgagcgg
      421 caaacgattt tttccggcaa atcggcaaat cgacaaattg ccggaattgg aaatttccag
      481 caaatcggca tatcggcaat ttgccggaat ttaaaatttc cggcaaaccg gcaaaccggc
      541 aaattgccga tttgccgaac ttcggtaaat ttgcaaatcg gtaatttgcc gaaaattttc
      601 ggcaaattgt ggttttgcac ttattttttg gaatttcaat ttcaaatggc aaaattaaac
      661 gcatcatatg aatttttcta tatctatttt gagaagttct atgaaaatat gtagaaaaaa
      721 cgggaaaaat tcaataatag acagttttaa gtgcttccgt cttataaaaa atccctctaa
      781 acatttccgg caaatctggt attcggcaaa tcggcaagtc ggcaatttgc cgtaaattaa
      841 aatttccggc aaaacggcaa accggcaaat tgccggaatt ggaaatttcc ggcaaatcgg
      901 caaattgctt gcccattttt tgattcttag tcggcgtttt acacaaaaga taaattccaa
      961 taaaagacag aactttgctt tttgccagaa attaaaaaat tggggcaaac caatccaaat
     1021 atgaagtgta aacttgggtt tgcaccaggg ctgtgcggaa accggcaatt gccgaaattg
     1081 ccgaacccta aaaactttgg caaccggcaa cttttgctgg ctggaacttc ggcaactttt
     1141 cggcaaacgg caacttggtt gccggttgcg caaagctctg gtttgcgttt agtagcaagg
     1201 cttcctgaaa gaattccgga ggaaaactcc ccctaactca ccttttactc tatgcatctg
     1261 cttaattttg tgcaattgta gtgcaaatag taggaaatga attttttttc cgccattttt
     1321 tccttttcct atttctgctt ttcaatttcc acgtggagct cttttaaaat gaaaatttaa
     1381 actctagata tttcacgttt taaaaaaaaa aaattttaat tttctatcgg ttttactttt
     1441 gacgaaaagg gttcacagac attggaaata atcatcattt actatatata aagcgcttat
     1501 tctgtgtgtc catagtttgt agtctctgta gtctttgtag tctgtgaagt tttggcttct
     1561 ggagggatag tgagttgggg tcagtgtagg gatatagtcg gggtactgta gtggtacaat
     1621 agtggtacgg taggaatact gtagggttac ggtagtttca taaaaaatta attttcagcc
     1681 ccagaagtcg ggggccgcgc cgaaggtgcc tagacctaag cctaggcctc agcctaagcc
     1741 taattacatc aaaaaagcta tgacttttgg atcattttga cttcttttct agaacgcata
     1801 atgaaataat tcttaatttc atcggctttt tctcatcgtt gcttagaagt attgtcttga
     1861 aaattgatat ttttagaaag tacacatatt tctcaatcct tttatttaaa tttctgaaag
     1921 aaactttgcc acaacggtga gaaaagggtg cccgaaaaat gtgcatttaa atgtgaaaaa
     1981 tatccgtggc cgcggcctaa gaacccccgt cggccatgtg gtgcaagtgc gctctgttgc
     2041 ggatttttat atttaattgc attttcgcat attcgaacga ttttcctgat tttccagccg
     2101 aaattgtcca ttaaaaagtg gCAAGTTTGT ACAAAAAAGC AGGCTAAAAA TGTCCAACCT
     2161 CCTCACCGTC CACCAAAACC TCCCAGCCCT CCCAGTCGAC GCCACCTCCG ACGAGGTCCG
     2221 TAAGGTATTT TCCTGCATTT TTCAACTGGG AAAATGAAAG AAAATCGATA ATTTCAGAAC
     2281 CTCATGGACA TGTTCCGTGA CCGTCAAGCC TTCTCCGAGC ACACCTGGAA GATGCTCCTC
     2341 TCCGTCTGCC GTTCCTGGGC CGCCTGGTGC AAGCTCAACA ACCGTAAGTG GTTCCCAGCC
     2401 GAGCCAGGTA AGTTTTCTTA TGGGAAAGAA GGAAAAAACC GAGATTTTAC TTGAAAAATT
     2461 GAATTTTTCG CGGGATTTTC ACCAAAAATT GTTGAATATT CATTATTTCA CGCTGTAAAA
     2521 CAAAAAAAAA AAAAATCAAA AACTACGTTG AAATCGCGTT TTTAAGCGAA TTTTCTTCAG
     2581 AATTGCCAGA TTTTAACCCC AAATTTTGCA GTTTTTAAAT AAAATTTCAC CTTTTCGGCT
     2641 CAAATTGTAG ATTTTCCTGA AAATTTAGTA CAAAAAACAA TTTCCTCGTA AATTTTTCAA
     2701 ATAGATTTTC AGAGGACGTC CGTGACTACC TCCTCTACCT CCAAGCCCGT GGACTCGCCG
     2761 TCAAGACCAT CCAACAACAC CTCGGACAAC TCAACATGCT CCACCGTCGT TCCGGACTCC
     2821 CACGTCCATC CGACTCCAAC GCCGTCTCCC TCGTCATGCG TCGTATCCGT AAGGAGAACG
     2881 TCGACGCCGG AGAGCGTGCC AAGCAAGCCC TCGCCTTCGA GCGTACCGAC TTCGACCAAG
     2941 TCCGTTCCCT CATGGAGAAC TCCGACCGTT GCCAAGGTAA GTTATGTCTA CCTGCCTGCC
     3001 TACCGCCTAA ATTTTTTGTG AAGTTTCTTC AAAAAATCCA GAAAAAAAAA CAATTTTCAT
     3061 ACGATTTTTT CCCTTAAAAT TGTGAATTTT CATGCTTTTT AGCCCCAAAA GTCATTATTT
     3121 GAGAAAAAAT TTCATACAAA AAAGTTTTGA GAAATACACA ATTTTTTAAA TGTAATTTTC
     3181 AAATTTTCAA TTTTCAACTA GAAAATTCAC AAAACTTGTA AATTTTGGAC CAAAACATTT
     3241 ATACAATTAC TTTTTTTGAA TCTAATAACT ACAATAACTA CAAATTTAAC ATTTTCAGAC
     3301 ATCCGTAACC TCGCCTTCCT CGGAATCGCC TACAACACCC TCCTCCGTAT CGCCGAGATC
     3361 GCCCGTATCC GTGTCAAGGA CATCTCCCGT ACCGACGGAG GACGTATGCT CATCCACATC
     3421 GGACGTACCA AGACCCTCGT CTCCACCGCC GGAGTCGAGA AGGCCCTCTC CCTCGGAGTC
     3481 ACCAAGCTCG TCGAGCGTTG GATCTCCGTC TCCGGAGTCG CCGACGACCC AAACAACTAC
     3541 CTCTTCTGCC GTGTCCGTAA GGTAAGTTCT TTTTTTGAAA AGTGCAGTTT GTAGTCTAAT
     3601 TTTCATTTAT TTTCTTTTTA AAAAACGCAT CAATTTTTAA ATATTTTGGG ACAAAATCCG
     3661 AAAACTGTAC TAATTTGTAG TTTGTAAAAT TAAAAAAAAA ACGCAAAAAA ATGTTTTCAA
     3721 AAATGCTTAG AATAAAAATA AAATTTCTAA AAAATTGAAC AAAATAAACA TTTAAAAATT
     3781 CAAAAAGTTT GAAAAAATGC AAAGTTTTTT AATGCAAAAA ATATTTAATG TTTAAACAAA
     3841 TTTAAAAAAT GTTGTAAGAA TATGTTTAGA GACAGTTTTT AAATGTTAAA TTGCAAAAAA
     3901 AAAAAGCAAA AAAAAATTTG AAAAATGTAA CAGAAAATTT TAATTAAAAA AGTCGTGTTT
     3961 TTTTCAAACC TGCAATTCTT TGTAATTTTA TTTATAAAGA GAAACAAATC AAATTGTATA
     4021 TTACGAAAAA CGATACTAAA ATTCGAAAAT TTGCGGTTTT TTGCGTAAAA AATACGGTTC
     4081 CGTAATTTTC AGAACGGAGT CGCCGCCCCA TCCGCCACCT CCCAACTCTC CACCCGTGCC
     4141 CTCGAGGGAA TCTTCGAGGC CACCCACCGT CTCATCTACG GAGCCAAGGA CGACTCCGGA
     4201 CAACGTTACC TCGCCTGGTC CGGACACTCC GCCCGTGTCG GAGCCGCCCG TGACATGGCC
     4261 CGTGCCGGAG TCTCCATCCC AGAGATCATG CAAGCCGGAG GATGGACCAA CGTCAACATC
     4321 GTCATGAACT ACATCCGTAA CCTCGACTCC GAGACGGGAG CCATGGTCCG TCTCCTCGAG
     4381 GACGGAGACT AGACCCAGCT TTCTTGTACA AAGTGGCCTA Agctgtctca tcctactttc
     4441 acctagttaa ctgcttgtct taaaatctat gcttctcttt agtatctaaa attttcctag
     4501 aagcttacaa gtatataaat ggtctcttct caataaaggt tgtatattta ttcatcttat
     4561 tgaatctgcc atttcctcgt ttttgcgagt ttatatacct tccaattttc tttctattgt
     4621 attttcaact tctaatttta attcagggaa actgcttcaa cgcatcATGG GTTGTACCAT
     4681 GTCACAGGAA GAGCGTGCCG CTCTTGAAAG ATCACGAATG TCCTCAGTCT CCAAGgtaac
     4741 acttagtttt tgttgctctg tttaaaaatt aattttaagG GAGAGGAGCT CATCAAGGAG
     4801 AACATGCACA TGAAGCTCTA CATGGAGGGA ACCGTCAACA ACCACCACTT CAAGTGCACC
     4861 TCCGAGGGAG AGGGAAAGCC ATACGAGGGA ACCCAAACCA TGCGTATCAA GGTCGTCGAG
     4921 GGAGGACCAC TCCCATTCGC CTTCGACATC CTCGCCACCT CCTTCATGTA CGGATCGCGT
     4981 ACCTTCATCA ACCACACCCA AGgtaagttt tcttatggga aagaaggaaa aaaccgagat
     5041 tttacttgaa aaattgaatt tttcgcggga ttttcaccaa aaattgttga atattcatta
     5101 tttcacgctg taaaacaaaa aaaaaaaaaa tcaaaaacta cgttgaaatc gcgtttttaa
     5161 gcgaattttc ttcagaattg ccagatttta accccaaatt ttgcagtttt taaataaaat
     5221 ttcacctttt cggctcaaat tgtagatttt cctgaaaatt tagtacaaaa aacaatttcc
     5281 tcgtaaattt ttcaaataga ttttcagGAA TCCCAGACTT CTTCAAGCAA TCCTTCCCAG
     5341 AGGGATTCAC CTGGGAGCGT GTCACCACCT ACGAGGACGG AGGAGTCCTC ACCGCCACCC
     5401 AAGACACCTC CCTCCAAGAC GGATGCCTCA TCTACAACGT CAAGgtaagt tatgtctacc
     5461 tgcctgccta ccgcctaaat tttttgtgaa gtttcttcaa aaaatccaga aaaaaaaaca
     5521 attttcatac gattttttcc cttaaaattg tgaattttca tgctttttag ccccaaaagt
     5581 cattatttga gaaaaaattt catacaaaaa agttttgaga aatacacaat tttttaaatg
     5641 taattttcaa attttcaatt ttcaactaga aaattcacaa aacttgtaaa ttttggacca
     5701 aaacatttat acaattactt tttttgaatc taataactac aataactaca aatttaacat
     5761 tttcagATCC GTGGAGTCAA CTTCCCATCC AACGGACCAG TCATGCAAAA GAAGACCCTC
     5821 GGATGGGAGG CCAACACCGA GATGCTCTAC CCAGCCGACG GAGGACTGGA GGGACGTACC
     5881 GACATGGCCC TCAAGCTCGT CGGAGGAGGA CACCTCATCT GCAACTTCAA GACCACCTAC
     5941 CGTTCCAAGA AGCCAGCCAA Ggtaagttct ttttttgaaa agtgcagttt gtagtctaat
     6001 tttcatttat tttcttttta aaaaacgcat caatttttaa atattttggg acaaaatccg
     6061 aaaactgtac taatttgtag tttgtaaaat taaaaaaaaa acgcaaaaaa atgttttcaa
     6121 aaatgcttag aataaaaata aaatttctaa aaaattgaac aaaataaaca tttaaaaatt
     6181 caaaaagttt gaaaaaatgc aaagtttttt aatgcaaaaa atatttaatg tttaaacaaa
     6241 tttaaaaaat gttgtaagaa tatgtttaga gacagttttt aaatgttaaa ttgcaaaaaa
     6301 aaaaagcaaa aaaaaatttg aaaaatgtaa cagaaaattt taattaaaaa agtcgtgttt
     6361 ttttcaaacc tgcaattctt tgtaatttta tttataaaga gaaacaaatc aaattgtata
     6421 ttacgaaaaa cgatactaaa attcgaaaat ttgcggtttt ttgcgtaaaa aatacggttc
     6481 cgtaattttc agAACCTCAA GATGCCAGGA GTCTACTACG TCGACCACCG TCTGGAGCGT
     6541 ATCAAGGAGG CCGACAAGGA GACGTACGTC GAGCAACACG AGGTCGCCGT CGCCCGTTAC
     6601 TGCGACCTCC CATCCAAGCT CGGACACAAG CTCAACGGAA TGGACGAGCT CTACAAGTCG
     6661 GGATAAtttt ccccagattt ccccacgatt ttttttgaca tttttatgaa aattttctct
     6721 aaaagttacc cctattttgt ttagactgat ctcttatttt atccaatgtt tcaaattttt
     6781 gaaattgctc gaaaattcca attttcacat atttttgttg attttttcgc cattttcccc
     6841 tgataaatta acttattttt gcaatttttt ctttcgaaaa aatattggtt tctcatcacc
     6901 atttatcctt ttttttatgg agttaaaaat tgttaaaaaa atttaatttt ttttctaatt
     6961 ttagagtcaa aacgggttcg aatctagagc gtagctgtac gattttttgg cgatttttgc
     7021 ggttttctgg tgagtttttt taaagttatt tttttgaaaa aaattcttga aaataaaagg
     7081 aaattgtttt aaaaaaaaat ttcaaagaaa aaattttgaa aaaattgaaa catttttttt
     7141 attttgacca aaaatattga aaattaatta acattttttt ttggaaagtt aatttttaat
     7201 acaaattttt taaatttatt ttacaaaaaa aattgaattt ctgtgaaaaa tcagttttcc
     7261 agtacataat gatttgacca aaaaaaattg aaaaaaatga ttttttaaaa ttaaaaatac
     7321 cataaaatgc tgaaaattca gaaaaataag taaattttaa aaaattctgg aaaaacatct
     7381 aaaaaccccc caaatataat attttggacc cttttatttt ctgctcgaca tctcaaatat
     7441 cctccaattt ttcgcttttt tgattaattg aaagcatagt gggggcaggt gttataggac
     7501 acccttccct ccactttttt ggagcatttt tcaaagctct tccgagagca gaagcttctc
     7561 aatttttcca ccccaaaagt ttgaaattct gccaaaaaat ctcgcatttt aacaattttt
     7621 cgagatgttt cacgtccttt tcattgcgat ttcccaactt tattatacat agttgataat
     7681 tcactggccg tcgttttaca acgtcgtgac tgggaaaacc ctggcgttac ccaacttaat
     7741 cgccttgcag cacatccccc tttcgccagc tggcgtaata gcgaagaggc ccgcaccgat
     7801 cgcccttccc aacagttgcg cagcctgaat ggcgaatggc gcctgatgcg gtattttctc
     7861 cttacgcatc tgtgcggtat ttcacaccgc atatggtgca ctctcagtac aatctgctct
     7921 gatgccgcat agttaagcca gccccgacac ccgccaacac ccgctgacgc gccctgacgg
     7981 gcttgtctgc tcccggcatc cgcttacaga caagctgtga ccgtctccgg gagctgcatg
     8041 tgtcagaggt tttcaccgtc atcaccgaaa cgcgcgagac gaaagggcct cgtgatacgc
     8101 ctatttttat aggttaatgt catgataata atggtttctt agacgtcagg tggcactttt
     8161 cggggaaatg tgcgcggaac ccctatttgt ttatttttct aaatacattc aaatatgtat
     8221 ccgctcatga gacaataacc ctgataaatg cttcaataat attgaaaaag gaagagtatg
     8281 agtattcaac atttccgtgt cgcccttatt cccttttttg cggcattttg ccttcctgtt
     8341 tttgctcacc cagaaacgct ggtgaaagta aaagatgctg aagatcagtt gggtgcacga
     8401 gtgggttaca tcgaactgga tctcaacagc ggtaagatcc ttgagagttt tcgccccgaa
     8461 gaacgttttc caatgatgag cacttttaaa gttctgctat gtggcgcggt attatcccgt
     8521 attgacgccg ggcaagagca actcggtcgc cgcatacact attctcagaa tgacttggtt
     8581 gagtactcac cagtcacaga aaagcatctt acggatggca tgacagtaag agaattatgc
     8641 agtgctgcca taaccatgag tgataacact gcggccaact tacttctgac aacgatcgga
     8701 ggaccgaagg agctaaccgc ttttttgcac aacatggggg atcatgtaac tcgccttgat
     8761 cgttgggaac cggagctgaa tgaagccata ccaaacgacg agcgtgacac cacgatgcct
     8821 gtagcaatgg caacaacgtt gcgcaaacta ttaactggcg aactacttac tctagcttcc
     8881 cggcaacaat taatagactg gatggaggcg gataaagttg caggaccact tctgcgctcg
     8941 gcccttccgg ctggctggtt tattgctgat aaatctggag ccggtgagcg tggctctcgc
     9001 ggtatcattg cagcactggg gccagatggt aagccctccc gtatcgtagt tatctacacg
     9061 acggggagtc aggcaactat ggatgaacga aatagacaga tcgctgagat aggtgcctca
     9121 ctgattaagc attggtaact gtcagaccaa gtttactcat atatacttta gattgattta
     9181 aaacttcatt tttaatttaa aaggatctag gtgaagatcc tttttgataa tctcatgacc
     9241 aaaatccctt aacgtgagtt ttcgttccac tgagcgtcag accccgtaga aaagatcaaa
     9301 ggatcttctt gagatccttt ttttctgcgc gtaatctgct gcttgcaaac aaaaaaacca
     9361 ccgctaccag cggtggtttg tttgccggat caagagctac caactctttt tccgaaggta
     9421 actggcttca gcagagcgca gataccaaat actgtccttc tagtgtagcc gtagttaggc
     9481 caccacttca agaactctgt agcaccgcct acatacctcg ctctgctaat cctgttacca
     9541 gtggctgctg ccagtggcga taagtcgtgt cttaccgggt tggactcaag acgatagtta
     9601 ccggataagg cgcagcggtc gggctgaacg gggggttcgt gcacacagcc cagcttggag
     9661 cgaacgacct acaccgaact gagataccta cagcgtgagc tatgagaaag cgccacgctt
     9721 cccgaaggga gaaaggcgga caggtatccg gtaagcggca gggtcggaac aggagagcgc
     9781 acgagggagc ttccaggggg aaacgcctgg tatctttata gtcctgtcgg gtttcgccac
     9841 ctctgacttg agcgtcgatt tttgtgatgc tcgtcagggg ggcggagcct atggaaaaac
     9901 gccagcaacg cggccttttt acggttcctg gtcttttgct ggccttttGC TCACATGTTC
     9961 TTTCCTGCgt tatcccctga ttctgtggat aaccgtatta ccgccttTGA GTGAGCTGAT
    10021 ACCAGCGgat aacaatttca ca
//
