Features (pLannotate 1.2.2; 17 found; start..end, strand, type, name):
     37..57      +  protein_bind   attB4: mutant version of attB; core recombination site for the Gateway® BP reaction BP Clonase™
   2122..2142    +  protein_bind   attB1: mutant version of attB; core recombination site for the Gateway® BP reaction BP Clonase™
   2150..2224    +  CDS            cre (fragment): RECR_BPP1 - Experimental evidence at protein level: Swiss-Prot protein existence level 1. Catalyzes site-specific recombination between two 34-base- pair LOXP sites. Its role is to maintain the phage genome as a monomeric unit-copy plasmid in the lysogenic state. From Escherichia phage P1 (Bacteriophage P1).
   2712..2975    +  CDS            cre (fragment): RECR_BPP1 - Experimental evidence at protein level: Swiss-Prot protein existence level 1. Catalyzes site-specific recombination between two 34-base- pair LOXP sites. Its role is to maintain the phage genome as a monomeric unit-copy plasmid in the lysogenic state. From Escherichia phage P1 (Bacteriophage P1).
   3298..4389    +  CDS            cre: RECR_BPP1 - Experimental evidence at protein level: Swiss-Prot protein existence level 1. Catalyzes site-specific recombination between two 34-base- pair LOXP sites. Its role is to maintain the phage genome as a monomeric unit-copy plasmid in the lysogenic state. From Escherichia phage P1 (Bacteriophage P1).
   4396..4416    -  protein_bind   attB2: mutant version of attB; core recombination site for the Gateway® BP reaction BP Clonase™
   4786..5901    +  CDS            cp-mKate: cp-mKate is a basic (constitutively fluorescent) red fluorescent protein published in 2011, derived from Entacmaea quadricolor.
   5908..5961    +  CDS            cp-mKate (fragment): cp-mKate is a basic (constitutively fluorescent) red fluorescent protein published in 2011, derived from Entacmaea quadricolor.
   6490..6627    +  CDS            cp-mKate (fragment): cp-mKate is a basic (constitutively fluorescent) red fluorescent protein published in 2011, derived from Entacmaea quadricolor.
   7093..7110    -  promoter       URA3 promoter (fragment): S. cerevisiae URA3
   7655..7675    -  protein_bind   attB3: mutant version of attB; core recombination site for the Gateway® BP reaction BP Clonase™
   7679..7836    +  CDS            lacZα (fragment): LacZα fragment of β-galactosidase; lacZ fragment
   7842..7941    -  misc_feature   bom (fragment): basis of mobility region from pBR322
   8043..8078    -  CDS            rop (fragment): Rop protein, which maintains plasmids at low copy number; rop
   8173..8277    +  promoter       AmpR promoter: bla
   8278..9138    +  CDS            AmpR: β-lactamase; bla; confers resistance to ampicillin, carbenicillin, and related antibiotics
   9309..9897    +  rep_origin     ori: high-copy-number ColE1/pMB1/pBR322/pUC origin of replication
>Addgene plasmid #159814 | pMDJ22 - pEXP[Psmu-2 | Cre Recombinase (PATCs) | gpd-2 tagRFP-T smu-1 UTR] | addgene full sequence | sequence record 317354 | Addgene NGS Result
CAGGAAACAGCTATGACCATGATTACGCCAAGCTATCAACTTTGTATAGAAAAGTTGTGCACCAATTTGA
GTTTCCATGGGGAATCAAGCGGATACCGATTGAGTTGAAGAACCCTAAATAAAATTTTATATATTTTACC
TTCCAACTTCGAAAAAATCACTCACCATTTTAGCATGTTTCCCTCAAAAACCGTGGCAAATTGCTCTTGG
AAAATAATAGACACATCAGTTGGTCGAGCATTTTTTGGAGGAATTTTAAAACTGTGATGATGGTTGAAGG
TGACTATATTGTCTGCGAGTTGATACTCTGGAATATTGATTTTTTTGAAGATTTCATAGTCTTCTTGGAT
TTCAAAAATTGAAATATTTCAGCTGTATTAAAAGAGAATAAATAAAATGATATTGCCTAGGGGTGAGCGG
CAAACGATTTTTTCCGGCAAATCGGCAAATCGACAAATTGCCGGAATTGGAAATTTCCAGCAAATCGGCA
TATCGGCAATTTGCCGGAATTTAAAATTTCCGGCAAACCGGCAAACCGGCAAATTGCCGATTTGCCGAAC
TTCGGTAAATTTGCAAATCGGTAATTTGCCGAAAATTTTCGGCAAATTGTGGTTTTGCACTTATTTTTTG
GAATTTCAATTTCAAATGGCAAAATTAAACGCATCATATGAATTTTTCTATATCTATTTTGAGAAGTTCT
ATGAAAATATGTAGAAAAAACGGGAAAAATTCAATAATAGACAGTTTTAAGTGCTTCCGTCTTATAAAAA
ATCCCTCTAAACATTTCCGGCAAATCTGGTATTCGGCAAATCGGCAAGTCGGCAATTTGCCGTAAATTAA
AATTTCCGGCAAAACGGCAAACCGGCAAATTGCCGGAATTGGAAATTTCCGGCAAATCGGCAAATTGCTT
GCCCATTTTTTGATTCTTAGTCGGCGTTTTACACAAAAGATAAATTCCAATAAAAGACAGAACTTTGCTT
TTTGCCAGAAATTAAAAAATTGGGGCAAACCAATCCAAATATGAAGTGTAAACTTGGGTTTGCACCAGGG
CTGTGCGGAAACCGGCAATTGCCGAAATTGCCGAACCCTAAAAACTTTGGCAACCGGCAACTTTTGCTGG
CTGGAACTTCGGCAACTTTTCGGCAAACGGCAACTTGGTTGCCGGTTGCGCAAAGCTCTGGTTTGCGTTT
AGTAGCAAGGCTTCCTGAAAGAATTCCGGAGGAAAACTCCCCCTAACTCACCTTTTACTCTATGCATCTG
CTTAATTTTGTGCAATTGTAGTGCAAATAGTAGGAAATGAATTTTTTTTCCGCCATTTTTTCCTTTTCCT
ATTTCTGCTTTTCAATTTCCACGTGGAGCTCTTTTAAAATGAAAATTTAAACTCTAGATATTTCACGTTT
TAAAAAAAAAAAATTTTAATTTTCTATCGGTTTTACTTTTGACGAAAAGGGTTCACAGACATTGGAAATA
ATCATCATTTACTATATATAAAGCGCTTATTCTGTGTGTCCATAGTTTGTAGTCTCTGTAGTCTTTGTAG
TCTGTGAAGTTTTGGCTTCTGGAGGGATAGTGAGTTGGGGTCAGTGTAGGGATATAGTCGGGGTACTGTA
GTGGTACAATAGTGGTACGGTAGGAATACTGTAGGGTTACGGTAGTTTCATAAAAAATTAATTTTCAGCC
CCAGAAGTCGGGGGCCGCGCCGAAGGTGCCTAGACCTAAGCCTAGGCCTCAGCCTAAGCCTAATTACATC
AAAAAAGCTATGACTTTTGGATCATTTTGACTTCTTTTCTAGAACGCATAATGAAATAATTCTTAATTTC
ATCGGCTTTTTCTCATCGTTGCTTAGAAGTATTGTCTTGAAAATTGATATTTTTAGAAAGTACACATATT
TCTCAATCCTTTTATTTAAATTTCTGAAAGAAACTTTGCCACAACGGTGAGAAAAGGGTGCCCGAAAAAT
GTGCATTTAAATGTGAAAAATATCCGTGGCCGCGGCCTAAGAACCCCCGTCGGCCATGTGGTGCAAGTGC
GCTCTGTTGCGGATTTTTATATTTAATTGCATTTTCGCATATTCGAACGATTTTCCTGATTTTCCAGCCG
AAATTGTCCATTAAAAAGTGGCAAGTTTGTACAAAAAAGCAGGCTAAAAATGTCCAACCTCCTCACCGTC
CACCAAAACCTCCCAGCCCTCCCAGTCGACGCCACCTCCGACGAGGTCCGTAAGGTATTTTCCTGCATTT
TTCAACTGGGAAAATGAAAGAAAATCGATAATTTCAGAACCTCATGGACATGTTCCGTGACCGTCAAGCC
TTCTCCGAGCACACCTGGAAGATGCTCCTCTCCGTCTGCCGTTCCTGGGCCGCCTGGTGCAAGCTCAACA
ACCGTAAGTGGTTCCCAGCCGAGCCAGGTAAGTTTTCTTATGGGAAAGAAGGAAAAAACCGAGATTTTAC
TTGAAAAATTGAATTTTTCGCGGGATTTTCACCAAAAATTGTTGAATATTCATTATTTCACGCTGTAAAA
CAAAAAAAAAAAAAATCAAAAACTACGTTGAAATCGCGTTTTTAAGCGAATTTTCTTCAGAATTGCCAGA
TTTTAACCCCAAATTTTGCAGTTTTTAAATAAAATTTCACCTTTTCGGCTCAAATTGTAGATTTTCCTGA
AAATTTAGTACAAAAAACAATTTCCTCGTAAATTTTTCAAATAGATTTTCAGAGGACGTCCGTGACTACC
TCCTCTACCTCCAAGCCCGTGGACTCGCCGTCAAGACCATCCAACAACACCTCGGACAACTCAACATGCT
CCACCGTCGTTCCGGACTCCCACGTCCATCCGACTCCAACGCCGTCTCCCTCGTCATGCGTCGTATCCGT
AAGGAGAACGTCGACGCCGGAGAGCGTGCCAAGCAAGCCCTCGCCTTCGAGCGTACCGACTTCGACCAAG
TCCGTTCCCTCATGGAGAACTCCGACCGTTGCCAAGGTAAGTTATGTCTACCTGCCTGCCTACCGCCTAA
ATTTTTTGTGAAGTTTCTTCAAAAAATCCAGAAAAAAAAACAATTTTCATACGATTTTTTCCCTTAAAAT
TGTGAATTTTCATGCTTTTTAGCCCCAAAAGTCATTATTTGAGAAAAAATTTCATACAAAAAAGTTTTGA
GAAATACACAATTTTTTAAATGTAATTTTCAAATTTTCAATTTTCAACTAGAAAATTCACAAAACTTGTA
AATTTTGGACCAAAACATTTATACAATTACTTTTTTTGAATCTAATAACTACAATAACTACAAATTTAAC
ATTTTCAGACATCCGTAACCTCGCCTTCCTCGGAATCGCCTACAACACCCTCCTCCGTATCGCCGAGATC
GCCCGTATCCGTGTCAAGGACATCTCCCGTACCGACGGAGGACGTATGCTCATCCACATCGGACGTACCA
AGACCCTCGTCTCCACCGCCGGAGTCGAGAAGGCCCTCTCCCTCGGAGTCACCAAGCTCGTCGAGCGTTG
GATCTCCGTCTCCGGAGTCGCCGACGACCCAAACAACTACCTCTTCTGCCGTGTCCGTAAGGTAAGTTCT
TTTTTTGAAAAGTGCAGTTTGTAGTCTAATTTTCATTTATTTTCTTTTTAAAAAACGCATCAATTTTTAA
ATATTTTGGGACAAAATCCGAAAACTGTACTAATTTGTAGTTTGTAAAATTAAAAAAAAAACGCAAAAAA
ATGTTTTCAAAAATGCTTAGAATAAAAATAAAATTTCTAAAAAATTGAACAAAATAAACATTTAAAAATT
CAAAAAGTTTGAAAAAATGCAAAGTTTTTTAATGCAAAAAATATTTAATGTTTAAACAAATTTAAAAAAT
GTTGTAAGAATATGTTTAGAGACAGTTTTTAAATGTTAAATTGCAAAAAAAAAAAGCAAAAAAAAATTTG
AAAAATGTAACAGAAAATTTTAATTAAAAAAGTCGTGTTTTTTTCAAACCTGCAATTCTTTGTAATTTTA
TTTATAAAGAGAAACAAATCAAATTGTATATTACGAAAAACGATACTAAAATTCGAAAATTTGCGGTTTT
TTGCGTAAAAAATACGGTTCCGTAATTTTCAGAACGGAGTCGCCGCCCCATCCGCCACCTCCCAACTCTC
CACCCGTGCCCTCGAGGGAATCTTCGAGGCCACCCACCGTCTCATCTACGGAGCCAAGGACGACTCCGGA
CAACGTTACCTCGCCTGGTCCGGACACTCCGCCCGTGTCGGAGCCGCCCGTGACATGGCCCGTGCCGGAG
TCTCCATCCCAGAGATCATGCAAGCCGGAGGATGGACCAACGTCAACATCGTCATGAACTACATCCGTAA
CCTCGACTCCGAGACGGGAGCCATGGTCCGTCTCCTCGAGGACGGAGACTAGACCCAGCTTTCTTGTACA
AAGTGGCCTAAGCTGTCTCATCCTACTTTCACCTAGTTAACTGCTTGTCTTAAAATCTATGCTTCTCTTT
AGTATCTAAAATTTTCCTAGAAGCTTACAAGTATATAAATGGTCTCTTCTCAATAAAGGTTGTATATTTA
TTCATCTTATTGAATCTGCCATTTCCTCGTTTTTGCGAGTTTATATACCTTCCAATTTTCTTTCTATTGT
ATTTTCAACTTCTAATTTTAATTCAGGGAAACTGCTTCAACGCATCATGGGTTGTACCATGTCACAGGAA
GAGCGTGCCGCTCTTGAAAGATCACGAATGTCCTCAGTCTCCAAGGTAACACTTAGTTTTTGTTGCTCTG
TTTAAAAATTAATTTTAAGGGAGAGGAGCTCATCAAGGAGAACATGCACATGAAGCTCTACATGGAGGGA
ACCGTCAACAACCACCACTTCAAGTGCACCTCCGAGGGAGAGGGAAAGCCATACGAGGGAACCCAAACCA
TGCGTATCAAGGTCGTCGAGGGAGGACCACTCCCATTCGCCTTCGACATCCTCGCCACCTCCTTCATGTA
CGGATCGCGTACCTTCATCAACCACACCCAAGGTAAGTTTTCTTATGGGAAAGAAGGAAAAAACCGAGAT
TTTACTTGAAAAATTGAATTTTTCGCGGGATTTTCACCAAAAATTGTTGAATATTCATTATTTCACGCTG
TAAAACAAAAAAAAAAAAAATCAAAAACTACGTTGAAATCGCGTTTTTAAGCGAATTTTCTTCAGAATTG
CCAGATTTTAACCCCAAATTTTGCAGTTTTTAAATAAAATTTCACCTTTTCGGCTCAAATTGTAGATTTT
CCTGAAAATTTAGTACAAAAAACAATTTCCTCGTAAATTTTTCAAATAGATTTTCAGGAATCCCAGACTT
CTTCAAGCAATCCTTCCCAGAGGGATTCACCTGGGAGCGTGTCACCACCTACGAGGACGGAGGAGTCCTC
ACCGCCACCCAAGACACCTCCCTCCAAGACGGATGCCTCATCTACAACGTCAAGGTAAGTTATGTCTACC
TGCCTGCCTACCGCCTAAATTTTTTGTGAAGTTTCTTCAAAAAATCCAGAAAAAAAAACAATTTTCATAC
GATTTTTTCCCTTAAAATTGTGAATTTTCATGCTTTTTAGCCCCAAAAGTCATTATTTGAGAAAAAATTT
CATACAAAAAAGTTTTGAGAAATACACAATTTTTTAAATGTAATTTTCAAATTTTCAATTTTCAACTAGA
AAATTCACAAAACTTGTAAATTTTGGACCAAAACATTTATACAATTACTTTTTTTGAATCTAATAACTAC
AATAACTACAAATTTAACATTTTCAGATCCGTGGAGTCAACTTCCCATCCAACGGACCAGTCATGCAAAA
GAAGACCCTCGGATGGGAGGCCAACACCGAGATGCTCTACCCAGCCGACGGAGGACTGGAGGGACGTACC
GACATGGCCCTCAAGCTCGTCGGAGGAGGACACCTCATCTGCAACTTCAAGACCACCTACCGTTCCAAGA
AGCCAGCCAAGGTAAGTTCTTTTTTTGAAAAGTGCAGTTTGTAGTCTAATTTTCATTTATTTTCTTTTTA
AAAAACGCATCAATTTTTAAATATTTTGGGACAAAATCCGAAAACTGTACTAATTTGTAGTTTGTAAAAT
TAAAAAAAAAACGCAAAAAAATGTTTTCAAAAATGCTTAGAATAAAAATAAAATTTCTAAAAAATTGAAC
AAAATAAACATTTAAAAATTCAAAAAGTTTGAAAAAATGCAAAGTTTTTTAATGCAAAAAATATTTAATG
TTTAAACAAATTTAAAAAATGTTGTAAGAATATGTTTAGAGACAGTTTTTAAATGTTAAATTGCAAAAAA
AAAAAGCAAAAAAAAATTTGAAAAATGTAACAGAAAATTTTAATTAAAAAAGTCGTGTTTTTTTCAAACC
TGCAATTCTTTGTAATTTTATTTATAAAGAGAAACAAATCAAATTGTATATTACGAAAAACGATACTAAA
ATTCGAAAATTTGCGGTTTTTTGCGTAAAAAATACGGTTCCGTAATTTTCAGAACCTCAAGATGCCAGGA
GTCTACTACGTCGACCACCGTCTGGAGCGTATCAAGGAGGCCGACAAGGAGACGTACGTCGAGCAACACG
AGGTCGCCGTCGCCCGTTACTGCGACCTCCCATCCAAGCTCGGACACAAGCTCAACGGAATGGACGAGCT
CTACAAGTCGGGATAATTTTCCCCAGATTTCCCCACGATTTTTTTTGACATTTTTATGAAAATTTTCTCT
AAAAGTTACCCCTATTTTGTTTAGACTGATCTCTTATTTTATCCAATGTTTCAAATTTTTGAAATTGCTC
GAAAATTCCAATTTTCACATATTTTTGTTGATTTTTTCGCCATTTTCCCCTGATAAATTAACTTATTTTT
GCAATTTTTTCTTTCGAAAAAATATTGGTTTCTCATCACCATTTATCCTTTTTTTTATGGAGTTAAAAAT
TGTTAAAAAAATTTAATTTTTTTTCTAATTTTAGAGTCAAAACGGGTTCGAATCTAGAGCGTAGCTGTAC
GATTTTTTGGCGATTTTTGCGGTTTTCTGGTGAGTTTTTTTAAAGTTATTTTTTTGAAAAAAATTCTTGA
AAATAAAAGGAAATTGTTTTAAAAAAAAATTTCAAAGAAAAAATTTTGAAAAAATTGAAACATTTTTTTT
ATTTTGACCAAAAATATTGAAAATTAATTAACATTTTTTTTTGGAAAGTTAATTTTTAATACAAATTTTT
TAAATTTATTTTACAAAAAAAATTGAATTTCTGTGAAAAATCAGTTTTCCAGTACATAATGATTTGACCA
AAAAAAATTGAAAAAAATGATTTTTTAAAATTAAAAATACCATAAAATGCTGAAAATTCAGAAAAATAAG
TAAATTTTAAAAAATTCTGGAAAAACATCTAAAAACCCCCCAAATATAATATTTTGGACCCTTTTATTTT
CTGCTCGACATCTCAAATATCCTCCAATTTTTCGCTTTTTTGATTAATTGAAAGCATAGTGGGGGCAGGT
GTTATAGGACACCCTTCCCTCCACTTTTTTGGAGCATTTTTCAAAGCTCTTCCGAGAGCAGAAGCTTCTC
AATTTTTCCACCCCAAAAGTTTGAAATTCTGCCAAAAAATCTCGCATTTTAACAATTTTTCGAGATGTTT
CACGTCCTTTTCATTGCGATTTCCCAACTTTATTATACATAGTTGATAATTCACTGGCCGTCGTTTTACA
ACGTCGTGACTGGGAAAACCCTGGCGTTACCCAACTTAATCGCCTTGCAGCACATCCCCCTTTCGCCAGC
TGGCGTAATAGCGAAGAGGCCCGCACCGATCGCCCTTCCCAACAGTTGCGCAGCCTGAATGGCGAATGGC
GCCTGATGCGGTATTTTCTCCTTACGCATCTGTGCGGTATTTCACACCGCATATGGTGCACTCTCAGTGC
AATCTGCTCTGATGCCGCATAGTTAAGCCAGCCCCGACACCCGCCAACACCCGCTGACGCGCCCTGACGG
GCTTGTCTGCTCCCGGCATCCGCTTACAGACAAGCTGTGACCGTCTCCGGGAGCTGCATGTGTCAGAGGT
TTTCACCGTCATCACCGAAACGCGCGAGACGAAAGGGCCTCGTGATACGCCTATTTTTATAGGTTAATGT
CATGATAATAATGGTTTCTTAGACGTCAGGTGGCACTTTTCGGGGAAATGTGCGCGGAACCCCTATTTGT
TTATTTTTCTAAATACATTCAAATATGTATCCGCTCATGAGACAATAACCCTGATAAATGCTTCAATAAT
ATTGAAAAAGGAAGAGTATGAGTATTCAACATTTCCGTGTCGCCCTTATTCCCTTTTTTGCGGCATTTTG
CCTTCCTGTTTTTGCTCACCCAGAAACGCTGGTGAAAGTAAAAGATGCTGAAGATCAGTTGGGTGCACGA
GTGGGTTACATCGAACTGGATCTCAACAGCGGTAAGATCCTTGAGAGTTTTCGCCCCGAAGAACGTTTTC
CAATGATGAGCACTTTTAAAGTTCTGCTATGTGGCGCGGTATTATCCCGTATTGACGCCGGGCAAGAGCA
ACTCGGTCGCCGCATACACTATTCTCAGAATGACTTGGTTGAGTACTCACCAGTCACAGAAAAGCATCTT
ACGGATGGCATGACAGTAAGAGAATTATGCAGTGCTGCCATAACCATGAGTGATAACACTGCGGCCAACT
TACTTCTGACAACGATCGGAGGACCGAAGGAGCTAACCGCTTTTTTGCACAACATGGGGGATCATGTAAC
TCGCCTTGATCGTTGGGAACCGGAGCTGAATGAAGCCATACCAAACGACGAGCGTGACACCACGATGCCT
GTAGCAATGGCAACAACGTTGCGCAAACTATTAACTGGCGAACTACTTACTCTAGCTTCCCGGCAACAAT
TAATAGACTGGATGGAGGCGGATAAAGTTGCAGGACCACTTCTGCGCTCGGCCCTTCCGGCTGGCTGGTT
TATTGCTGATAAATCTGGAGCCGGTGAGCGTGGCTCTCGCGGTATCATTGCAGCACTGGGGTCAGATGGT
AAGCCCTCCCGTATCGTAGTTATCTACACGACGGGGAGTCAGGCAACTATGGATGAACGAAATAGACAGA
TCGCTGAGATAGGTGCCTCACTGATTAAGCATTGGTAACTGTCAGACCAAGTTTACTCATATATACTTTA
GATTGATTTAAAACTTCATTTTTAATTTAAAAGGATCTAGGTGAAGATCCTTTTTGATAATCTCATGACC
AAAATCCCTTAACGTGAGTTTTCGTTCCACTGAGCGTCAGACCCCGTAGAAAAGATCAAAGGATCTTCTT
GAGATCCTTTTTTTCTGCGCGTAATCTGCTGCTTGCAAACAAAAAAACCACCGCTACCAGCGGTGGTTTG
TTTGCCGGATCAAGAGCTACCAACTCTTTTTCCGAAGGTAACTGGCTTCAGCAGAGCGCAGATACCAAAT
ACTGTTCTTCTAGTGTAGCCGTAGTTAGGCCACCACTTCAAGAACTCTGTAGCACCGCCTACATACCTCG
CTCTGCTAATCCTGTTACCAGTGGCTGCTGCCAGTGGCGATAAGTCGTGTCTTACCGGGTTGGACTCAAG
ACGATAGTTACCGGATAAGGCGCAGCGGTCGGGCTGAACGGGGGGTTCGTGCACACAGCCCAGCTTGGAG
CGAACGACCTACACCGAACTGAGATACCTACAGCGTGAGCTATGAGAAAGCGCCACGCTTCCCGAAGGGA
GAAAGGCGGACAGGTATCCGGTAAGCGGCAGGGTCGGAACAGGAGAGCGCACGAGGGAGCTTCCAGGGGG
AAACGCCTGGTATCTTTATAGTCCTGTCGGGTTTCGCCACCTCTGACTTGAGCGTCGATTTTTGTGATGC
TCGTCAGGGGGGCGGAGCCTATGGAAAAACGCCAGCAACGCGGCCTTTTTACGGTTCCTGGTCTTTTGCT
GGCCTTTTGCTCACATGTTCTTTCCTGCGTTATCCCCTGATTCTGTGGATAACCGTATTACCGCCTTTGA
GTGAGCTGATACCAGCGGATAACAATTTCACA
